>Addgene plasmid #45325 | pCN-PDC1 | depositor full sequence | sequence record 63468 | pCN-PDC1 sequence 5950 bps
TCGCGCGTTTCGGTGATGACGGTGAAAACCTCTGACACATGCAGCTCCCGGAGACGGTCACAGCTTGTCT
GTAAGCGGATGCCGGGAGCAGACAAGCCCGTCAGGGCGCGTCAGCGGGTGTTGGCGGGTGTCGGGGCTGG
CTTAACTATGCGGCATCAGAGCAGATTGTACTGAGAGTGCACCATACCATAGCTTCAAAATGTTTCTACT
CCTTTTTTACTCTTCCAGATTTTCTCGGACTCCGCGCATCGCCGTACCACTTCAAAACACCCAAGCACAG
CATACTAAATTTCCCCTCTTTCTTCCTCTAGGGTGTCGTTAATTACCCGTACTAAAGGTTTGGAAAAGAA
AAAAGAGACCGCCTCGTTTCTTTTTCTTCGTCGAAAAAGGCAATAAAAATTTTTATCACGTTTCTTTTTC
TTGAAAATTTTTTTTTGATTTTTTTCTCTTTCGATGACCTCCCATTGATATTTAAGTTAATAAACGGTCT
TCAATTTCTCAAGTTTCAGTTTCATTTTTCTTGTTCTATTACAACTTTTTTTACTTCTTGCTCATTAGAA
AGAAAGCATAGCAATCTAATCTAAGTTTTGGATCTAAAATGGGCACCACTCTTGACGACACGGCTTACCG
ATACCGCACCAGTGTCCCGGGGGACGCCGAGGCCATCGAGGCACTGGATGGGTCCTTCACCACCGACACC
GTCTTCCGCGTCACCGCCACCGGGGACGGCTTCACCCTGCGGGAGGTGCCGGTGGACCCGCCCCTGACCA
AGGTGTTCCCCGACGACGAATCGGACGACGAATCGGACGACGGGGAGGACGGCGACCCTGACTCCCGGAC
GTTCGTCGCGTACGGGGACGACGGCGACCTGGCGGGCTTCGTGGTCGTCTCGTACTCCGGCTGGAACCGC
CGGCTGACCGTCGAGGACATCGAGGTCGCCCCGGAGCACCGGGGGCACGGGGTCGGGCGCGCGTTGATGG
GGCTCGCGACGGAGTTCGCCCGCGAGCTGGGCGCCGGGCACCTCTGGCTGGAGGTCACCAACGTCAACGC
ACCGGCGATCCACGCGTACCGGCGGATGGGGTTCACCCTCTGCGGCCTGGACACCGCCCTGTACGACGGC
ACCGCCTCGGACGGCGAGCAGGCGCTCTACATGAGCATGCCCTGCCCCTAAGTCGAGTCATGTAATTAGT
TATGTCACGCTTACATTCACGCCCTCCCCCCACATCCGCTCTAACCGAAAAGGAAGGAGTTAGACAACCT
GAAGTCTAGGTCCCTATTTATTTTTTTATAGTTATGTTAGTATTAAGAACGTTATTTATATTTCAAATTT
TTCTTTTTTTTCTGTACAGACGCGTGTACGCATGTAACATTATACTGAAAACCTTGCTTGAGAAGGTTTT
GGGACGCTCGAAGGCTTTAATTTGCGGCCGTATGCGGTGTGAAATACCGCACAGATGCGTAAGGAGAAAA
TACCGCATCAGGCGCCATTCGCCATTCAGGCTGCGCAACTGTTGGGAAGGGCGATCGGTGCGGGCCTCTT
CGCTATTACGCCAGCTGGCGAAAGGGGGATGTGCTGCAAGGCGATTAAGTTGGGTAACGCCAGGGTTTTC
CCAGTCACGACGTTGTAAAACGACGGCCAGTGAATTGAGAGCTCAGCATTTTTATACACGTTTTACGTAT
TTTTTTTGCAATACACATAGATACGTACGTACAACCCTTTCTATTGTGAGAACTTTGTAACACTCTTTTG
TAGACCAGTGTAGTCAGCAAGCATCAGCAAGCATCAGCAAGCATCAGCAAGCATCAGCTAGTCTAAAGCC
TTTAGCAAAGTCAAAAACCAACACCCACACACCGGGATCCCACCTTCCCCGAGATGCCTGTTCCCGACTC
CCAGCTGCTCCCACGACGGGGAGGAATCAGAAGACGGAGATAGAAAGAGAGCGTTGAACGCGCGCGATGC
CAATGAGAGATAAAAAAAAAGAAATACCAATCCCACGACATATTCTAACGGGCTCCACAGACAATGCACA
ACAATCGAGATGGGATTGAATCACAGAGAGAGAGATCAGAAAAAAAAGGAACTGCAAGGGTCCCCACCCC
AAACTCCCCTCCGCTATCCACTACAATCGCCGCACCGACAAAATCCATTGTGTCCGCAACGACCAGAGCA
AAGAGCCAAAAACACAATTGAATAACAAAGAAAAGGGCAGAGAGCCACTTAGACAATTACGTAGGAACCA
TATTTTTGCATAACTTTATGCAATTTGCCCAAATTCAAGTGAAGCGAGAGAAGCCAGAGAGCTACAGCTG
AAGAGCTACAGCTGAAGTGAAAAGCCAAGAATCTCTTAGAATATACCGTTTGGCTTATTTGAATCAAATA
TTTATGCGCTTAAATCCCATAAAAAAGCAATTTATACAGATAAGTCTGCAGAAAGAAAAATTTTCTTCTT
GATACCTGAACAAAGAAATCAAACTCATCAAGAATAAATCAATTCATGAAAAAAAAACATATATAAAGGA
CAACATGGAATCAAGTTTCAATAATTTTTAGATTGTACATAAATAAAGAGACCAGACTAATACAACTGTA
TAAGCTCTAAACATTCAATTGCCAAAAAACATTAACATCTAGAACTAGTGGATCCCCCGGGCTGCAGGAA
TTCGATATCAAGCTTATCGATACCGTCGACCTCGAGAACACAACCCACAGCTACCACCATCAACAATATT
TATATATATAACGTACACATAGAAATCACACAAACAGAGTATTTATTCTTAACTACATGAACTACCATCA
GACCGTCTGGGCCACTATATAATGTGCCATTCATAAACGTGATCACTTTACGTAGCAGGCAACCCCAGGT
GAAAATTTTTCAGCGAGCTGCCAGATTGTCAGGTGAAAAACTGAAAAAAACTTCTGGGCGATGAGCTTGT
GGCGGGAAATTAAGTATATAAAGCAGTTAGTTTCTTCTGCTTCTTGTGGTTCTGGGTATTCTTGTAATAT
TTGGAAGAATAGAAAATCAAGACTACTGCCTTTCTTTTCATATTATAGAGGAAGAAATACGCACGAACAC
GATATAGAGGTAAAGGTACCTTGCAGGCATGCAAGCTTGGCGTAATCATGGTCATAGCTGTTTCCTGTGT
GAAATTGTTATCCGCTCACAATTCCACACAACATACGAGCCGGAAGCATAAAGTGTAAAGCCTGGGGTGC
CTAATGAGTGAGCTAACTCACATTAATTGCGTTGCGCTCACTGCCCGCTTTCCAGTCGGGAAACCTGTCG
TGCCAGCTGCATTAATGAATCGGCCAACGCGCGGGGAGAGGCGGTTTGCGTATTGGGCGCTCTTCCGCTT
CCTCGCTCACTGACTCGCTGCGCTCGGTCGTTCGGCTGCGGCGAGCGGTATCAGCTCACTCAAAGGCGGT
AATACGGTTATCCACAGAATCAGGGGATAACGCAGGAAAGAACATGTGAGCAAAAGGCCAGCAAAAGGCC
AGGAACCGTAAAAAGGCCGCGTTGCTGGCGTTTTTCCATAGGCTCCGCCCCCCTGACGAGCATCACAAAA
ATCGACGCTCAAGTCAGAGGTGGCGAAACCCGACAGGACTATAAAGATACCAGGCGTTTCCCCCTGGAAG
CTCCCTCGTGCGCTCTCCTGTTCCGACCCTGCCGCTTACCGGATACCTGTCCGCCTTTCTCCCTTCGGGA
AGCGTGGCGCTTTCTCATAGCTCACGCTGTAGGTATCTCAGTTCGGTGTAGGTCGTTCGCTCCAAGCTGG
GCTGTGTGCACGAACCCCCCGTTCAGCCCGACCGCTGCGCCTTATCCGGTAACTATCGTCTTGAGTCCAA
CCCGGTAAGACACGACTTATCGCCACTGGCAGCAGCCACTGGTAACAGGATTAGCAGAGCGAGGTATGTA
GGCGGTGCTACAGAGTTCTTGAAGTGGTGGCCTAACTACGGCTACACTAGAAGAACAGTATTTGGTATCT
GCGCTCTGCTGAAGCCAGTTACCTTCGGAAAAAGAGTTGGTAGCTCTTGATCCGGCAAACAAACCACCGC
TGGTAGCGGTGGTTTTTTTGTTTGCAAGCAGCAGATTACGCGCAGAAAAAAAGGATCTCAAGAAGATCCT
TTGATCTTTTCTACGGGGTCTGACGCTCAGTGGAACGAAAACTCACGTTAAGGGATTTTGGTCATGAGAT
TATCAAAAAGGATCTTCACCTAGATCCTTTTAAATTAAAAATGAAGTTTTAAATCAATCTAAAGTATATA
TGAGTAAACTTGGTCTGACAGTTACCAATGCTTAATCAGTGAGGCACCTATCTCAGCGATCTGTCTATTT
CGTTCATCCATAGTTGCCTGACTCCCCGTCGTGTAGATAACTACGATACGGGAGGGCTTACCATCTGGCC
CCAGTGCTGCAATGATACCGCGAGACCCACGCTCACCGGCTCCAGATTTATCAGCAATAAACCAGCCAGC
CGGAAGGGCCGAGCGCAGAAGTGGTCCTGCAACTTTATCCGCCTCCATCCAGTCTATTAATTGTTGCCGG
GAAGCTAGAGTAAGTAGTTCGCCAGTTAATAGTTTGCGCAACGTTGTTGCCATTGCTACAGGCATCGTGG
TGTCACGCTCGTCGTTTGGTATGGCTTCATTCAGCTCCGGTTCCCAACGATCAAGGCGAGTTACATGATC
CCCCATGTTGTGCAAAAAAGCGGTTAGCTCCTTCGGTCCTCCGATCGTTGTCAGAAGTAAGTTGGCCGCA
GTGTTATCACTCATGGTTATGGCAGCACTGCATAATTCTCTTACTGTCATGCCATCCGTAAGATGCTTTT
CTGTGACTGGTGAGTACTCAACCAAGTCATTCTGAGAATAGTGTATGCGGCGACCGAGTTGCTCTTGCCC
GGCGTCAATACGGGATAATACCGCGCCACATAGCAGAACTTTAAAAGTGCTCATCATTGGAAAACGTTCT
TCGGGGCGAAAACTCTCAAGGATCTTACCGCTGTTGAGATCCAGTTCGATGTAACCCACTCGTGCACCCA
ACTGATCTTCAGCATCTTTTACTTTCACCAGCGTTTCTGGGTGAGCAAAAACAGGAAGGCAAAATGCCGC
AAAAAAGGGAATAAGGGCGACACGGAAATGTTGAATACTCATACTCTTCCTTTTTCAATATTATTGAAGC
ATTTATCAGGGTTATTGTCTCATGAGCGGATACATATTTGAATGTATTTAGAAAAATAAACAAATAGGGG
TTCCGCGCACATTTCCCCGAAAAGTGCCACCTGACGTCGGGATCTCTAATGATGCAATTTTTGTTTTGTA
CACTAAGATTCTATTTCGGAACTCTTACCCATGTCATTATTTACTTTATTTTCATTATTGTAATTTTTTA
AGCTTTTATTATGAATTATTTAAATACAATTCTTTTTGATCATGTGACAGACATCACTGAAAGATGTGCT
CTGCGTTATTAGTCAGATTGAAATATACATTTTCATGTAGATATGATGTTCTTACTTTAAATGTTGTTCC
ATTTGCTAGCTTAAATAGACGATATTATAAATTTAAGTATTCACTAAAAATCTGACCCATTAATGTTAGA
ATTAGTATTATTTTTTGTGATATTACATTTTTATATTTTGGATTTCAACCAATGCTCTGCGATATGATTC
AACAGAATAATATGTACAAGCTACTTTAATTCATATATACTAATAGATTCACAGATCCAGTACGACTGCA
AGAATTTACGTTTTGTTTGAAATGGTAGTAGCTACACTAAATTAACAATGATCGATTAATCCACATCCAC
AGTGTGTAATCATCCTAATGAAAACAAGAATAACTACAAAAATGAATATAAACTTTTTGCATGTTAGTCT
GACGTCTAAGAAACCATTATTATCATGACATTAACCTATAAAAATAGGCGTATCACGAGGCCCTTTCGTC
Features (pLannotate 1.2.2; 16 found; start..end, strand, type, name):
    137..186     +  misc_feature   bom (fragment): basis of mobility region from pBR322
    188..585     +  promoter       TEF1 promoter: S. cerevisiae TEF1; promoter for EF-1α
    605..1169    +  CDS            NrsR (fragment): nourseothricin acetyltransferase; Streptomyces noursei nat1; confers resistance to nourseothricin
   1178..1425    +  terminator     CYC1 terminator: S. cerevisiae CYC1; transcription terminator for CYC1
   1431..1482    +  misc_feature   bom (fragment): basis of mobility region from pBR322
   1488..1645    -  CDS            lacZα (fragment): LacZα fragment of β-galactosidase; lacZ fragment
   2628..2696    +  misc_feature   MCS (fragment): pBluescript multiple cloning site
   3102..3118    +  misc_feature   MCS (fragment): pUC18/19 multiple cloning site
   3155..3171    -  protein_bind   lac operator: The lac repressor binds to the lac operator to inhibit transcription in E. coli. This inhibition can be relieved by adding lactose or isopropyl-β-D-thiogalactopyranoside (IPTG). lac repressor encoded by lacI
   3179..3209    -  promoter       lac promoter: promoter for the E. coli lac operon
   3224..3245    -  protein_bind   CAP binding site: CAP binding activates transcription in the presence of cAMP. E. coli catabolite activator protein
   3258..3350    -  CDS            lacI (fragment): lac repressor; lacI; The lac repressor binds to the lac operator to inhibit transcription in E. coli. This inhibition can be relieved by adding lactose or isopropyl-β-D-thiogalactopyranoside (IPTG).
   3533..4121    -  rep_origin     ori: high-copy-number ColE1/pMB1/pBR322/pUC origin of replication
   4292..5152    -  CDS            AmpR: β-lactamase; bla; confers resistance to ampicillin, carbenicillin, and related antibiotics
   5153..5257    -  promoter       AmpR promoter: bla
   5950..35      +  CDS            rop (fragment) (across the origin): Rop protein, which maintains plasmids at low copy number; rop
