[The description below was written by a language model from this plasmid's Addgene catalogue record and pLannotate feature annotations shown in this document.]
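Description:
pCN-PDC1 is an empty expression backbone for the yeast Candida glabrata, one of a set of expression plasmids built for that organism. It is 5,950 bp and based on pBM16.1, into which a SacI/KpnI fragment carrying a PDC1 promoter, multiple cloning site and HIS terminator was transferred from the related plasmid pCU-PDC1. In E. coli it is maintained as a high-copy plasmid through a ColE1/pUC-type origin and selected with ampicillin via the β-lactamase gene and its native promoter. Selection in yeast relies on a dominant drug marker rather than an auxotrophy: a nourseothricin acetyltransferase (nat1) coding sequence is driven by the S. cerevisiae TEF1 promoter and terminated by the CYC1 terminator, so the plasmid can be used in strains lacking nutritional markers.

The expression cassette places a gene of interest, cloned by restriction digestion into the polylinker, under control of the PDC1 promoter, with the HIS terminator downstream. The automated annotation does not label the PDC1 promoter or the terminator. It detects only pBluescript- and pUC-type polylinker fragments in this region, leaving unannotated stretches on either side of them that presumably hold these elements. No yeast replication or centromere element is annotated either, and the record does not state how the plasmid is maintained in C. glabrata. The remaining annotations (lacZα, lac promoter/operator, CAP site, and lacI, bom and rop fragments) are cloning-vector remnants. Repository sequencing found a single-nucleotide insertion relative to the depositor's sequence, falling within the annotated TEF1 promoter region, which the depositor reports has no functional effect.
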