Addgene plasmid #45325: pCN-PDC1
Purpose: (Empty Backbone)
Depositing lab: Brendan Cormack. Depositing organization: Johns Hopkins University and School of Medicine. Publication: Expression plasmids for use in Candida glabrata. Zordan RE, Ren Y, Pan SJ, Rotondo G, De Las Penas A, Iluore J, Cormack BP. G3 (Bethesda). 2013 Oct 3;3(10):1675-86. doi: 10.1534/g3.113.006908. PubMed 23934995.
Backbone
  Vector backbone: pBM16.1
  Backbone size (bp): 5950
  Modifications to backbone: SacI/KpnI digest used to move PDC1pr-MCS-HIS-Terminator fragment from pCU-PDC1 into pBM16.1 backbone
  Vector type: C. glabrata
  Promoter: PDC1
  Selectable markers: nourseothricin (NAT)
Growth in bacteria
  Bacterial resistance: Ampicillin, 100 μg/mL
  Growth temperature: 37°C
  Growth strain: DH10B
  Copy number: High Copy
Gene/Insert
  Cloning method: Restriction Enzyme
Terms and licenses: Academic/Nonprofit Terms; Industry Terms: Not Available to Industry
Depositor comments: Please note that Addgene's sequencing results found a single nucleotide insertion between bp# 427 and 428 when compared to the full plasmid sequence. According to the depositing laboratory, this insertion has no effect on the function of the plasmid.
How to cite: pCN-PDC1 was a gift from Brendan Cormack (Addgene plasmid # 45325 ; http://n2t.net/addgene:45325 ; RRID:Addgene_45325)
