>Addgene plasmid #45325 | pCN-PDC1 | addgene partial sequence | sequence record 66499 | pBluescriptSK
AGCTTATCGATACCGTCGACCTCGAGAACACAACCCACAGCTACCACCATCAACAATATTTATATATATA
ACGTACACATAGAAATCACACAAACAGAGTATTTATTCTTAACTACATGAACTACCATCAGACCGTCTGG
GCCACTATATAATGTGCCATTCATAAACGTGATCACTTTACGTAGCAGGCAACCCCAGGTGAAAATTTTT
CAGCGAGCTGCCAGATTGTCAGGTGAAAAACTGAAAAAAACTTCTGGGCGATGAGCTTGTGGCGGGAAAT
TAAGTATATAAAGCAGTTAGTTTCTTCTGCTTCTTGTGGTTCTGGGTATTCTTGTAATATTTGGAAGAAT
AGAAAATCAAGACTACTGCCTTTCTTTTCATATTATAGAGGAAGAAATACGCACGAACACGATATAGAGG
TAAAGGTACCTTGCAGGCATGCAAGCTTGGCGTAATCATGGTCATAGCTGTTTCCTGTGTGAAATTGTTA
TCCGCTCACAATTCCACACAACATACGAGCCGGAAGCATAAAGTGTAAAGCCTGGGGTGCCTAATGAGTG
AGCTAACTCACATTAATTGCGTTGCGCTCACTGCCCGCTTTCCAGTCGGGAAACCTGTCGTGCCAGCTGC
ATTAATGAATCGGCCAACGCGCGGGGAGAGGCGGTTTGCGTATTGGGCGCTCTTCCGCTTCCTCGCTCAC
TGACTCGCTGCGCTCGGTCGTTCGGCTGCGGCGAGCGGTATCAGCTCACTCAAAGGCGGTAATACGGTTA
TCCACAGAATCAGGGGATAACGCAGGAAAGAACATGTGAGCAAAAGGCCAGCAAAAGGCCAGGAACCGTA
AAAAGGCCGCGTTGCTGGCGTTTTTCCATAGG
