>Addgene plasmid #45325 | pCN-PDC1 | addgene partial sequence | sequence record 66526 | CYC1 5'-GCGTGAATGTAAGCGTGAC-3'
GGCATGCTCATGTAGAGCGCCTGCTCGCCGTCCGAGGCGGTGCCGTCGTACAGGGCGGTGTCCAGGCCGC
AGAGGGTGAACCCCATCCGCCGGTACGCGTGGATCGCCGGTGCGTTGACGTTGGTGACCTCCAGCCAGAG
GTGCCCGGCGCCCAGCTCGCGGGCGAACTCCGTCGCGAGCCCCATCAACGCGCGCCCGACCCCGTGCCCC
CGGTGCTCCGGGGCGACCTCGATGTCCTCGACGGTCAGCCGGCGGTTCCAGCCGGAGTACGAGACGACCA
CGAAGCCCGCCAGGTCGCCGTCGTCCCCGTACGCGACGAACGTCCGGGAGTCAGGGTCGCCGTCCTCCCC
GTCGTCCGATTCGTCGTCCGATTCGTCGTCGGGGAACACCTTGGTCAGGGGCGGGTCCACCGGCACCTCC
CGCAGGGTGAAGCCGTCCCCGGTGGCGGTGACGCGGAAGACGGTGTCGGTGGTGAAGGACCCATCCAGTG
CCTCGATGGCCTCGGCGTCCCCCGGGACACTGGTGCGGTATCGGTAAGCCGTGTCGTCAAGAGTGGTGCC
CATTTTAGATCCAAAACTTAGATTAGATTGCTATGCTTTCTTTCTAATGAGCAAGAAGTAAAAAAAGTTG
TAATAGAACAAGAAAAATGAAACTGAAACTTGAGAAATTGAAGACCGTTTATTAACTTAAATATCAATGG
GAGGTCATCGAAAGAGAAAAAAATCAAAAAAAAAATTTTCAAGAAAAAGAAACGTGATAAAAATTTTTAT
TGCCTTTTTCGACGAAGAAAAAGAAACGAGGCGGTCTCTTTTTTCTTTTCCAAACCTTTAGTACGGGTAA
TTAACGACACCCTAGAGGAAGAAAGAGGGGAAATTTAGTATGCTGTGCTTGGGTGTTTTGAAGTGGTACG
GCGATGC
